Addgene plasmid #182525: C-SWAT 3MYC SMASh
Purpose: C-SWAT compatible vector for C-terminal tagging with 3MYC followed by SMASh degron. (Protease Cleavage Site: DEMEECSQHL).
Depositing lab: Rob Mitra. Depositing organization: Washington University in Saint Louis. Publication: A Suite of New Strain Construction Vectors for Gene Expression Knockdown in Budding Yeast. Shively CA, Dong F, Mitra RD. ACS Synth Biol. 2023 Jan 17. doi: 10.1021/acssynbio.2c00547. PubMed 36650116.
Backbone
  Vector backbone: pMaM482
  Total vector size (bp): 8253
  Vector type: Yeast Expression
  Selectable markers: MET/CYS
Growth in bacteria
  Bacterial resistance: Ampicillin, 100 μg/mL
  Growth temperature: 37°C
  Growth strain: DH5alpha
  Copy number: Unknown
Gene/Insert
  Gene/Insert name: SMASh Tag
  Tag / fusion protein: 3MYC
Terms and licenses: Academic/Nonprofit Terms; Industry Terms: Not Available to Industry
How to cite: C-SWAT 3MYC SMASh was a gift from Rob Mitra (Addgene plasmid # 182525 ; http://n2t.net/addgene:182525 ; RRID:Addgene_182525)
