[The description below was written by a language model from this plasmid's Addgene catalogue record and pLannotate feature annotations shown in this document.]
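Description:
C-SWAT 3MYC SMASh is a budding-yeast donor plasmid built on the pMaM482 backbone for the C-SWAT system, in which a pre-installed acceptor module at the 3' end of a gene is exchanged for a new C-terminal tag supplied from a plasmid. It is a shuttle vector of roughly 8.2 kb. In E. coli it replicates from a high-copy ColE1/pUC-type origin and is selected with ampicillin through the AmpR β-lactamase gene. It also carries an f1 origin and pBluescript-derived remnants, including lacZα and multiple cloning site fragments, the lac promoter and operator, and flanking T7 and T3 promoters. In yeast it is maintained as a low-copy centromeric plasmid through a CEN/ARS element. Selection there uses a MET17 (MET15/MET25) cassette with its own promoter, which matches the MET/CYS marker listed in the catalogue entry.

The payload lies between the T7 and T3 promoters. It opens with a Myc repeat block, annotated as a fragment of a 13xMyc array and corresponding to the 3MYC tag. This is followed by the SMASh tag, which the feature table detects as a hepatitis C virus polyprotein fragment; the automated functional note for that hit describes the viral polymerase, but SMASh is built on the HCV NS3 protease region. A short FLAG-like match also lies between the two. SMASh is a self-removing degron: the protease normally cuts at a cleavage site between the tagged protein and the degron, releasing a protein that here keeps only the Myc epitopes. Adding an HCV protease inhibitor blocks cleavage, so newly made protein retains the degron and is degraded. A kanMX cassette downstream provides a G418 resistance marker, though the record does not state its role in the swap. No promoter for the tag is annotated, as expected for a tag fused to an endogenous gene. The vector belongs to a set designed for drug-controlled knockdown of yeast gene expression.
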