Features (pLannotate 1.2.2; 24 found; start..end, strand, type, name):
    137..184     +  misc_feature   bom (fragment): basis of mobility region from pBR322
    190..206     +  promoter       URA3 promoter (fragment): S. cerevisiae URA3
    207..439     +  promoter       MET17 promoter (fragment): S. cerevisiae MET17; expression is repressed by methionine; MET15; MET25
    440..1774    +  CDS            MET17: O-acetylserine and O-acetylhomoserine sulfhydrylase, required for sulfur amino acid synthesis; S. cerevisiae MET17 MET15; MET25
   1829..1878    +  misc_feature   bom (fragment): basis of mobility region from pBR322
   1906..2334    -  rep_origin     f1 ori (sequence partly withheld): f1 bacteriophage origin of replication; arrow indicates direction of (+) strand synthesis
   2338..2493    -  CDS            lacZα (fragment): LacZα fragment of β-galactosidase; lacZ fragment
   2501..2519    +  promoter       T7 promoter: promoter for bacteriophage T7 RNA polymerase
   2528..2588    -  misc_feature   MCS (fragment): pBluescript multiple cloning site
   2667..2777    +  CDS            13xMyc (fragment): 13 tandem Myc epitope tags
   2856..2872    +  CDS            FLAG (fragment): FLAG® epitope tag, followed by an enterokinase cleavage site
   2913..3491    +  CDS            POLG_HCV77 (fragment): Experimental evidence at protein level: Swiss-Prot protein existence level 1. [RNA-directed RNA polymerase]: RNA-dependent RNA polymerase that performs primer-template recognition and RNA synthesis during viral replication. From Hepatitis C virus genotype 1a (isolate H77) (HCV).
   3913..5269    +  gene           kanMX: yeast selectable marker conferring kanamycin resistance (Wach et al., 1994)
   5440..5462    -  misc_feature   MCS (fragment): pBluescript multiple cloning site
   5475..5493    -  promoter       T3 promoter: promoter for bacteriophage T3 RNA polymerase
   5538..5554    -  protein_bind   lac operator: The lac repressor binds to the lac operator to inhibit transcription in E. coli. This inhibition can be relieved by adding lactose or isopropyl-β-D-thiogalactopyranoside (IPTG). lac repressor encoded by lacI
   5562..5592    -  promoter       lac promoter: promoter for the E. coli lac operon
   5607..5628    -  protein_bind   CAP binding site: CAP binding activates transcription in the presence of cAMP. E. coli catabolite activator protein
   5641..5733    -  CDS            lacI (fragment): lac repressor; lacI; The lac repressor binds to the lac operator to inhibit transcription in E. coli. This inhibition can be relieved by adding lactose or isopropyl-β-D-thiogalactopyranoside (IPTG).
   5916..6504    -  rep_origin     ori: high-copy-number ColE1/pMB1/pBR322/pUC origin of replication
   6675..7535    -  CDS            AmpR: β-lactamase; bla; confers resistance to ampicillin, carbenicillin, and related antibiotics
   7536..7640    -  promoter       AmpR promoter: bla
   7677..8180    +  misc_feature   CEN/ARS: S. cerevisiae CEN6 centromere fused to an autonomously replicating sequence
   8248..35      +  CDS            rop (fragment) (across the origin): Rop protein, which maintains plasmids at low copy number; rop
>Addgene plasmid #182525 | C-SWAT 3MYC SMASh | addgene full sequence | sequence record 358269 | Addgene NGS Result
TCGCGCGTTTCGGTGATGACGGTGAAAACCTCTGACACATGCAGCTCCCGGAGACGGTCACAGCTTGTCT
GTAAGCGGATGCCGGGAGCAGACAAGCCCGTCAGGGCGCGTCAGCGGGTGTTGGCGGGTGTCGGGGCTGG
CTTAACTATGCGGCATCAGAGCAGATTGTACTGAGAGTGCACCACGCTTTTCAATTCAATTCATCACCAT
CCTCATGAAAACTGTGTAACATAATAACCGAAGTGTCGAAAAGGTGGCACCTTGTCCAATTGAACACGCT
CGATGAAAAAAATAAGATATATATAAGGTTAAGTAAAGCGTCTGTTAGAAAGGAAGTTTTTCCTTTTTCT
TGCTCTCTTGTCTTTTCATCTACTATTTCCTTCGTGTAATACAGGGTCGTCAGATACATAGATACAATTC
TATTACCCCCATCCATACAATGCCATCTCATTTCGATACTGTTCAACTACACGCCGGCCAAGAGAACCCT
GGTGACAATGCTCACAGATCCAGAGCTGTACCAATTTACGCCACCACTTCTTATGTTTTCGAAAACTCTA
AGCATGGTTCGCAATTGTTTGGTCTAGAAGTTCCAGGTTACGTCTATTCCCGTTTCCAAAACCCAACCAG
TAATGTTTTGGAAGAAAGAATTGCTGCCTTAGAAGGTGGTGCTGCTGCTTTGGCTGTTTCCTCCGGTCAA
GCCGCTCAAACCCTTGCCATCCAAGGTTTGGCACACACTGGTGACAACATCGTTTCCACTTCTTACTTAT
ACGGTGGTACTTATAACCAGTTCAAAATCTCGTTCAAAAGATTTGGTATCGAGGCTAGATTTGTTGAAGG
TGACAATCCAGAAGAATTCGAAAAGGTCTTTGATGAAAGAACCAAGGCTGTTTATTTGGAAACCATTGGT
AATCCAAAGTACAATGTTCCGGATTTTGAAAAAATTGTTGCAATTGCTCACAAACACGGTATTCCAGTTG
TCGTTGACAACACATTTGGTGCCGGTGGTTACTTCTGTCAGCCAATTAAATACGGTGCTGATATTGTAAC
ACATTCTGCTACCAAATGGATTGGTGGTCATGGTACTACTATCGGTGGTATTATTGTTGACTCTGGTAAG
TTCCCATGGAAGGACTACCCAGAAAAGTTCCCTCAATTCTCTCAACCTGCCGAAGGATATCACGGTACTA
TCTACAATGAAGCCTACGGTAACTTGGCATACATCGTTCATGTTAGAACTGAACTATTAAGAGATTTGGG
TCCATTGATGAACCCATTTGCCTCTTTCTTGCTACTACAAGGTGTTGAAACATTATCTTTGAGAGCTGAA
AGACACGGTGAAAATGCATTGAAGTTAGCCAAATGGTTAGAACAATCCCCATACGTATCTTGGGTTTCAT
ACCCTGGTTTAGCATCTCATTCTCATCATGAAAATGCTAAGAAGTATCTATCTAACGGTTTCGGTGGTGT
CTTATCTTTCGGTGTAAAAGACTTACCAAATGCCGACAAGGAAACTGACCCATTCGAACTTTCTGGTGCT
CAAGTTGTTGACAATTTAAAGCTTGCCTCTAACTTGGCCAATGTTGGTGATGCCAAGACCTTAGTCATTG
CTCCATACTTCACTACCCACAAACAATTAAATGACAAAGAAAAGTTGGCATCTGGTGTTACCAAGGACTT
AATTCGTGTCTCTGTTGGTATCGAATTTATTGATGACATTATTGCAGACTTCCAGCAATCTTTTGAAACT
GTTTTCGCTGGCCAAAAACCATGAGTGTGCGTGATGAGTTGTAAAATTATGTATAAACCTACTTTCTCTC
ACAAGTACTGCGGTGTGAAATACCGCACAGATGCGTAAGGAGAAAATACCGCATCAGGAAATTGTAAGCG
TTAATATTTTGTTAAAATTCGCGTTAAATTTTTGTTAAATCAGCTCATTTTTTAACCAATAGGCCGAAAT
CGGCAAAATCCCTTATAAATCAAAAGAATAGACCGAGATAGGGT
[37 nt withheld, positions 2005-2041]
AAAGAACGTGGACTCCAACGTCAAAGG
[49 nt withheld, positions 2069-2117]
T
[91 nt withheld, positions 2119-2209]
G
[124 nt withheld, positions 2211-2334]
CCATTCGCCATTCAGGCTGCGCAACTGTTGGGAAGGGCGATCGGTGCGGGCCTCTTCGCTATTACGCCAG
CTGGCGAAAGGGGGATGTGCTGCAAGGCGATTAAGTTGGGTAACGCCAGGGTTTTCCCAGTCACGACGTT
GTAAAACGACGGCCAGTGAGCGCGCGTAATACGACTCACTATAGGGCGAATTGGGTACCGGGCCCCCCCT
CGAGGTCGACGGTATCGATAAGCTTGATATCGAATTCCTGCAGCTATATTACCCTGTTATCCCTACGTAC
GCTGCAGGTCGACGGTGGCGGTTCTGGCGGTGGCGGATCCGGATCCTCTAGAGGTGAACAAAAGTTGATT
TCTGAAGAAGATTTGAACGGTGAACAAAAGCTAATCTCCGAGGAAGACTTGAACGGTGAACAAAAATTAA
TCTCAGAAGAAGACTTGAACGGATCCTCTAGAGTCGACGACGAAATGGAAGAATGTAGTCAGCACTTACC
TGGTGCAGGCTCATCTGGCGATATCATGGACTACAAGGACGACGATGATAAGGGTTCTTCTGGAACAGGT
TCAGGTTCAGGTACAAGTGCACCCATTACTGCTTATGCTCAGCAAACAAGAGGCCTATTGGGTTGTATTA
TTACTAGTTTGACGGGCAGAGACAAAAACCAGGTAGAAGGTGAAGTGCAGATCGTATCCACGGCTACTCA
GACATTCTTGGCTACTTGTATTAATGGTGTGTGTTGGGCAGTTTACCACGGTGCGGGAACTAGAACTATT
GCCTCTCCTAAGGGTCCAGTGATCCAAATGTATACTAACGTTGATCAAGATTTGGTCGGCTGGCCAGCTC
CACAAGGGTCAAGAAGCCTAACTCCTTGCACCTGCGGTTCTTCAGATCTGTACTTAGTGACACGTCATGC
AGATGTTATACCAGTTAGACGTCGTGGGGACAGTAGAGGTTCACTGCTGTCACCACGTCCAATTAGTTAC
CTTAAAGGTAGTTCTGGCGGTCCCCTGTTGTGTCCTGCAGGTCATGCAGTAGGATTGTTTAGAGCCGCCG
TCTGCACCAGAGGGGTTGCAAAAGCTGTGGATTTTATTCCTGTTGAAAATCTTGAAACGACTATGAGATC
ACCTGTCTTTACCGATAATAGTTCCCCACCAGCTGTGACTCTTACACATCCGATCACCAAAATCGATACT
AAATACATTATGACCTGTATGTCTGCCGATTTAGAAGTAGTAACATCTACATGGGTTTTAGTCGGTGGGG
TTTTAGCTGCCCTAGCCGCATATTGCTTGTCCACAGGTTGCGTTGTTATAGTTGGCAGGATCGTTTTGAG
CGGAAAATAAAGTTCTTCTTTGAGATATCGATTGAACGAGCTCGAATTCATCGATCTATATTACCCTGTT
ATCCCTAGCGTAACTATGCCAAATGACAATAAGACACCCAATAGGTCCAGCACTCCCAAGTTTACTAAAA
AACCAGTAACCCCGAATGATAAAATTCCTGAAAGACGGATCCCCGGGTTAATTAAGGCGCGCCAGATCTG
TTTAGCTTGCCTCGTCCCCGCCGGGTCACCCGGCCAGCGACATGGAGGCCCAGAATACCCTCCTTGACAG
TCTTGACGTGCGCAGCTCAGGGGCATGATGTGACTGTCGCCCGTACATTTAGCCCATACATCCCCATGTA
TAATCATTTGCATCCATACATTTTGATGGCCGCACGGCGCGAAGCAAAAATTACGGCTCCTCGCTGCAGA
CCTGCGAGCAGGGAAACGCTCCCCTCACAGACGCGTTGAATTGTCCCCACGCCGCGCCCCTGTAGAGAAA
TATAAAAGGTTAGGATTTGCCACTGAGGTTCTTCTTTCATATACTTCCTTTTAAAATCTTGCTAGGATAC
AGTTCTCACATCACATCCGAACATAAACAACCATGGGTAAGGAAAAGACTCACGTTTCGAGGCCGCGATT
AAATTCCAACATGGATGCTGATTTATATGGGTATAAATGGGCTCGCGATAATGTCGGGCAATCAGGTGCG
ACAATCTATCGATTGTATGGGAAGCCCGATGCGCCAGAGTTGTTTCTGAAACATGGCAAAGGTAGCGTTG
CCAATGATGTTACAGATGAGATGGTCAGACTAAACTGGCTGACGGAATTTATGCCTCTTCCGACCATCAA
GCATTTTATCCGTACTCCTGATGATGCATGGTTACTCACCACTGCGATCCCCGGCAAAACAGCATTCCAG
GTATTAGAAGAATATCCTGATTCAGGTGAAAATATTGTTGATGCGCTGGCAGTGTTCCTGCGCCGGTTGC
ATTCGATTCCTGTTTGTAATTGTCCTTTTAACAGCGATCGCGTATTTCGTCTCGCTCAGGCGCAATCACG
AATGAATAACGGTTTGGTTGATGCGAGTGATTTTGATGACGAGCGTAATGGCTGGCCTGTTGAACAAGTC
TGGAAAGAAATGCATAAGCTTTTGCCATTCTCACCGGATTCAGTCGTCACTCATGGTGATTTCTCACTTG
ATAACCTTATTTTTGACGAGGGGAAATTAATAGGTTGTATTGATGTTGGACGAGTCGGAATCGCAGACCG
ATACCAGGATCTTGCCATCCTATGGAACTGCCTCGGTGAGTTTTCTCCTTCATTACAGAAACGGCTTTTT
CAAAAATATGGTATTGATAATCCTGATATGAATAAATTGCAGTTTCATTTGATGCTCGATGAGTTTTTCT
AATCAGTACTGACAATAAAAAGATTCTTGTTTTCAAGAACTTGTCATTTGTATAGTTTTTTTATATTGTA
GTTGTTCTATTTTAATCAAATGTTAGCGTGATTTATATTTTTTTTCGCCTCGACATCATCTGCCCAGATG
CGAAGTTAAGTGCGCAGAAAGTAATATCATGCGTCAATCGTATGTGAATGCTGGTCGCTATACTGCTGTC
GATTCGATACTAACGCCGCCATCCAGTTTAAACGAGCTCGAATTCTGATGGAAAAAGATTTTCAAGTGAA
TAAGGAGATAAAACCGTATTGACTTTTTATCATTCTACAAAAGACCAGTAACGAAGTGTACCCTGCTATA
TTACCCTGTTATCCCTAGCGTAACTCGGCCGCCACCGCGGTGGAGCTCCAGCTTTTGTTCCCTTTAGTGA
GGGTTAATTGCGCGCTTGGCGTAATCATGGTCATAGCTGTTTCCTGTGTGAAATTGTTATCCGCTCACAA
TTCCACACAACATACGAGCCGGAAGCATAAAGTGTAAAGCCTGGGGTGCCTAATGAGTGAGCTAACTCAC
ATTAATTGCGTTGCGCTCACTGCCCGCTTTCCAGTCGGGAAACCTGTCGTGCCAGCTGCATTAATGAATC
GGCCAACGCGCGGGGAGAGGCGGTTTGCGTATTGGGCGCTCTTCCGCTTCCTCGCTCACTGACTCGCTGC
GCTCGGTCGTTCGGCTGCGGCGAGCGGTATCAGCTCACTCAAAGGCGGTAATACGGTTATCCACAGAATC
AGGGGATAACGCAGGAAAGAACATGTGAGCAAAAGGCCAGCAAAAGGCCAGGAACCGTAAAAAGGCCGCG
TTGCTGGCGTTTTTCCATAGGCTCCGCCCCCCTGACGAGCATCACAAAAATCGACGCTCAAGTCAGAGGT
GGCGAAACCCGACAGGACTATAAAGATACCAGGCGTTTCCCCCTGGAAGCTCCCTCGTGCGCTCTCCTGT
TCCGACCCTGCCGCTTACCGGATACCTGTCCGCCTTTCTCCCTTCGGGAAGCGTGGCGCTTTCTCATAGC
TCACGCTGTAGGTATCTCAGTTCGGTGTAGGTCGTTCGCTCCAAGCTGGGCTGTGTGCACGAACCCCCCG
TTCAGCCCGACCGCTGCGCCTTATCCGGTAACTATCGTCTTGAGTCCAACCCGGTAAGACACGACTTATC
GCCACTGGCAGCAGCCACTGGTAACAGGATTAGCAGAGCGAGGTATGTAGGCGGTGCTACAGAGTTCTTG
AAGTGGTGGCCTAACTACGGCTACACTAGAAGAACAGTATTTGGTATCTGCGCTCTGCTGAAGCCAGTTA
CCTTCGGAAAAAGAGTTGGTAGCTCTTGATCCGGCAAACAAACCACCGCTGGTAGCGGTGGTTTTTTTGT
TTGCAAGCAGCAGATTACGCGCAGAAAAAAAGGATCTCAAGAAGATCCTTTGATCTTTTCTACGGGGTCT
GACGCTCAGTGGAACGAAAACTCACGTTAAGGGATTTTGGTCATGAGATTATCAAAAAGGATCTTCACCT
AGATCCTTTTAAATTAAAAATGAAGTTTTAAATCAATCTAAAGTATATATGAGTAAACTTGGTCTGACAG
TTACCAATGCTTAATCAGTGAGGCACCTATCTCAGCGATCTGTCTATTTCGTTCATCCATAGTTGCCTGA
CTCCCCGTCGTGTAGATAACTACGATACGGGAGGGCTTACCATCTGGCCCCAGTGCTGCAATGATACCGC
GAGACCCACGCTCACCGGCTCCAGATTTATCAGCAATAAACCAGCCAGCCGGAAGGGCCGAGCGCAGAAG
TGGTCCTGCAACTTTATCCGCCTCCATCCAGTCTATTAATTGTTGCCGGGAAGCTAGAGTAAGTAGTTCG
CCAGTTAATAGTTTGCGCAACGTTGTTGCCATTGCTACAGGCATCGTGGTGTCACGCTCGTCGTTTGGTA
TGGCTTCATTCAGCTCCGGTTCCCAACGATCAAGGCGAGTTACATGATCCCCCATGTTGTGCAAAAAAGC
GGTTAGCTCCTTCGGTCCTCCGATCGTTGTCAGAAGTAAGTTGGCCGCAGTGTTATCACTCATGGTTATG
GCAGCACTGCATAATTCTCTTACTGTCATGCCATCCGTAAGATGCTTTTCTGTGACTGGTGAGTACTCAA
CCAAGTCATTCTGAGAATAGTGTATGCGGCGACCGAGTTGCTCTTGCCCGGCGTCAATACGGGATAATAC
CGCGCCACATAGCAGAACTTTAAAAGTGCTCATCATTGGAAAACGTTCTTCGGGGCGAAAACTCTCAAGG
ATCTTACCGCTGTTGAGATCCAGTTCGATGTAACCCACTCGTGCACCCAACTGATCTTCAGCATCTTTTA
CTTTCACCAGCGTTTCTGGGTGAGCAAAAACAGGAAGGCAAAATGCCGCAAAAAAGGGAATAAGGGCGAC
ACGGAAATGTTGAATACTCATACTCTTCCTTTTTCAATATTATTGAAGCATTTATCAGGGTTATTGTCTC
ATGAGCGGATACATATTTGAATGTATTTAGAAAAATAAACAAATAGGGGTTCCGCGCACATTTCCCCGAA
AAGTGCCACCTGGGTCCTTTTCATCACGTGCTATAAAAATAATTATAATTTAAATTTTTTAATATAAATA
TATAAATTAAAAATAGAAAGTAAAAAAAGAAATTAAAGAAAAAATAGTTTTTGTTTTCCGAAGATGTAAA
AGACTCTAGGGGGATCGCCAACAAATACTACCTTTTATCTTGCTCTTCCTGCTCTCAGGTATTAATGCCG
AATTGTTTCATCTTGTCTGTGTAGAAGACCACACACGAAAATCCTGTGATTTTACATTTTACTTATCGTT
AATCGAATGTATATCTATTTAATCTGCTTTTCTTGTCTAATAAATATATATGTAAAGTACGCTTTTTGTT
GAAATTTTTTAAACCTTTGTTTATTTTTTTTTCTTCATTCCGTAACTCTTCTACCTTCTTTATTTACTTT
CTAAAATCCAAATACAAAACATAAAAATAAATAAACACAGAGTAAATTCCCAAATTATTCCATCATTAAA
AGATACGAGGCGCGTGTAAGTTACAGGCAAGCGATCCGTCTAAGAAACCATTATTATCATGACATTAACC
TATAAAAATAGGCGTATCACGAGGCCCTTTCGTC
